Addgene plasmid #33122: VCDstub-GFP
Depositing lab: Greg Phillips. Depositing organization: Icahn School of Medicine at Mount Sinai. Publication: A variable cytoplasmic domain segment is necessary for gamma-protocadherin trafficking and tubulation in the endosome/lysosome pathway. O'Leary R, Reilly J, Hanson HH, Kang S, Lou N, Phillips GR. Mol Biol Cell. 2011 Sep 14. 10.1091/mbc.E11-04-0283 PubMed 21917590.
Backbone
  Vector backbone: pEGFP-N1
  Backbone manufacturer: Clontech
  Backbone size w/o insert (bp): 4700
  Vector type: Mammalian Expression
Growth in bacteria
  Bacterial resistance: Kanamycin, 50 μg/mL
  Growth temperature: 37°C
  Growth strain: DH5alpha
  Copy number: High Copy
Gene/Insert
  Gene/Insert name: Pcdh-γA3 (alt name: protocadherin γA3)
  Species: M. musculus (mouse)
  Mutation: Contains a signal sequence fused to a very small extracellular domain fragment and no constant domain
  Entrez Gene: Pcdhga3
  Promoter: CMV
  Tag / fusion protein: EGFP (C terminal on backbone)
  Cloning method: Restriction Enzyme; 5′ cloning site None (unknown if destroyed); 3′ cloning site None (unknown if destroyed)
  Sequencing primers: 5′ CMV-Fwd; 3′ EGFP-N
Terms and licenses: Academic/Nonprofit Terms; Industry Terms: Not Available to Industry
How to cite: VCDstub-GFP was a gift from Greg Phillips (Addgene plasmid # 33122 ; http://n2t.net/addgene:33122 ; RRID:Addgene_33122)
