[The description below was written by a language model from this plasmid's Addgene catalogue record.]
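Description:
VCDstub-GFP is a mammalian expression plasmid built on the Clontech pEGFP-N1 backbone (about 4.7 kb without insert). It is maintained as a high-copy plasmid in standard E. coli cloning strains under kanamycin selection. No feature table accompanies the record, so other backbone elements, such as the origin of replication and polyadenylation signal, are not itemised here. The restriction sites used for cloning are also not recorded.

The insert is a truncated form of mouse protocadherin γA3 (Pcdhga3), driven by the CMV promoter and fused in frame at its C terminus to the backbone-encoded EGFP. According to the record, the construct has a signal sequence joined to only a very small fragment of the extracellular domain, and it lacks the constant domain shared among γ-protocadherins. The name suggests that what remains is essentially a "stub" carrying the variable cytoplasmic domain (VCD), although the record does not give exact boundaries or state explicitly which other segments are retained. The signal sequence should direct the protein into the secretory pathway, and the EGFP tag allows its location to be followed by fluorescence microscopy in transfected cells.

The plasmid comes from a study showing that a segment of the variable cytoplasmic domain is required for γ-protocadherin trafficking and tubulation in the endosome/lysosome pathway. It is best understood as one of a series of deletion constructs used to map which parts of the protein control intracellular targeting and membrane tubule formation.
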