>Addgene plasmid #33122 | VCDstub-GFP | addgene partial sequence | sequence record 41137 | EGFP-N 5'-CGTCGCCGTCCAGCTCGACCAG-3'
CTCGCCCTTGCTCACCATGGTGGCGACCGGTCCCTGAGGCAGCGTGGGGTCTTCTTTCGTTTCAAGTAAA
TCTTGAGGTATTATAAGAGGCTCGCTTTTCCCACAGCTCTCCTGGCTGATGAGCGTGTCTGCGTAGTTGG
GTTGTGGGAAGATCAGGTGACTCTTCCGAGAGCCTGCGGTAAGTGAAACTTCCTGGGAGTAGGTCTGCAG
GAAAGCTTGCACCCCATCTAGACCCACAAAGTGAGAGGCTGGTATGCCAGCCAATCCATTTCCTGAAGCC
TGTAGGCGTGATGAGTACCAACGTCGAAGCCTAAGGGCCAGCAGCACAATGACAAAGGCCAGGAAGATGC
AGGAGACCACAGCCACTGCCACCACCAGGTAGAGTGTCAGGTCTGAATTTTGGGGGTTAGCAGGGGTATG
GATGCTTTCCAGGTCCCGGGATCCTTTGTCGTCGTCGTCTTTGTAGTCTCCGGTCAGGGCCTGGCATCCG
GGTAGGCCATAGACAGCAGACAGCAGGAAGAGGAGGAAGATGGTGGCAGGCAGAGCTTGGAGGACTCCTG
GACCCCCAGGCATCTTCTCCCAGATCGATCCGAGCTCGGTACCGTCGACTGCAGAATTCGAAGCTTGAGC
TCGAGATCTGAGTCCGGTAGCGCTAGCGGATCTGACGGTTCACTAAACCAGCTCTGCTTATATAGACCTC
CCACCGTACACGCCTACCGCCCATTTGCGTCAATGGGGCGGAGTTGTTACGACATTTTGGAAAGTCCCGT
TGATTTTGGTGCCAAAACAAACTCCCATTGACGTCAATGGGGTGGAGACTTGGAAATCCCCGTGAGTCAA
ACCGCTATCCACGCCCATTGATGTACTG
