>Addgene plasmid #33122 | VCDstub-GFP | addgene partial sequence | sequence record 41138 | mPcdhga3-F (5' GGACCTGGAAAGCATCCATA 3')
ACCTGACACTCTACCTGGTGGTGGCAGTGGCTGTGGTCTCCTGCATCTTCCTGGCCTTTGTCATTGTGCT
GCTGGCCCTTAGGCTTCGACGTTGGTACTCATCACGCCTACAGGCTTCAGGAAATGGATTGGCTGGCATA
CCAGCCTCTCACTTTGTGGGTCTAGATGGGGTGCAAGCTTTCCTGCAGACCTACTCCCAGGAAGTTTCAC
TTACCGCAGGCTCTCGGAAGAGTCACCTGATCTTCCCACAACCCAACTACGCAGACACGCTCATCAGCCA
GGAGAGCTGTGGGAAAAGCGAGCCTCTTATAATACCTCAAGATTTACTTGAAACGAAAGAAGACCCCACG
CTGCCTCAGGGACCGGTCGCCACCATGGTGAGCAAGGGCGAGGAGCTGTTCACCGGGGTGGTGCCCATCC
TGGTCGAGCTGGACGGCGACGTAAACGGCCACAAGTTCAGCGTGTCCGGCGAGGGCGAGGGCGATGCCAC
CTACGGCAAGCTGACCCTGAAGTTCATCTGCACCACCGGCAAGCTGCCCGTGCCCTGGCCCACCCTCGTG
ACCACCCTGACCTACGGCGTGCAGTGCTTCAGCCGCTACCCCGACCACATGAAGCAGCACGACTTCTTCA
AGTCCGCCATGCCCGAAGGCTACGTCCAGGAGCGCACCATCTTCTTCAAGGACGACGGCAACTACAAGAC
CCGCGCCGAGGTGAAGTTCGAGGGCGACACCCTGGTGAACCGCATCGAGCTGAAGGGCATCGACTTCAAG
GAGGACGGCAACATCCTGGGGCACAAGCTGGAGTACAACTACAACAGCCACAACGTCTATATCATGGCCG
AC
